Addgene plasmid #177091: pEPQD2KN0895
Purpose: MoClo Level 2 plasmid containing multiple transcriptional units for transient expression of CrSTR, Cr7-DLH, CrLAMT, CrTDC, and CrSLS driven by 4x opaatB
Depositing lab: Nicola Patron. Depositing organization: Earlham Institute. Publication: Reconstitution of monoterpene indole alkaloid biosynthesis in genome engineered Nicotiana benthamiana. Dudley QM, Jo S, Guerrero DAS, Chhetry M, Smedley MA, Harwood WA, Sherden NH, O'Connor SE, Caputi L, Patron NJ. Commun Biol. 2022 Sep 10;5(1):949. doi: 10.1038/s42003-022-03904-w. PubMed 36088516.
Backbone
  Vector backbone: pICSL4723
  Vector type: Synthetic Biology
Growth in bacteria
  Bacterial resistance: Kanamycin, 50 μg/mL
  Growth temperature: 37°C
  Growth strain: DH5alpha
  Copy number: High Copy
Gene/Insert
  Gene/Insert name: CrSTR, Cr7-DLH, CrLAMT, CrTDC, and CrSLS (alt name: L2 4X opattB late iridiod cytosol v2)
  Species: Other
  Cloning method: Restriction Enzyme; 5′ cloning site Unknown (unknown if destroyed); 3′ cloning site Unknown (unknown if destroyed)
  Sequencing primers: 5′ GTGGTGTAAACAAATTGACGC; 3′ GGATAAACCTTTTCACGCCC
Terms and licenses: Academic/Nonprofit Terms; Industry Terms: Not Available to Industry
Depositor comments: L2 4X opattB late iridiod cytosol v2: P1_4X opattB-TMV- CrSTR-35Sterm + P2_4X opattB-TMV-Cr7DLH-masterm + P3_4X opattB-TMV-CrLAMT-ocsterm + P4_4X opattB-TMV-CrTDC-g7term + P5_4X opattB-TMV-CrSLS-nosterm
How to cite: pEPQD2KN0895 was a gift from Nicola Patron (Addgene plasmid # 177091 ; http://n2t.net/addgene:177091 ; RRID:Addgene_177091)
