[The description below was written by a language model from this plasmid's Addgene catalogue record and pLannotate feature annotations shown in this document.]
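Description:
pEPQD2KN0895 is a MoClo (Golden Gate) Level 2 multigene assembly in the pICSL4723 backbone, a binary T-DNA vector of about 15.5 kb intended for Agrobacterium-mediated transient expression in plants; the associated work concerns reconstitution of monoterpene indole alkaloid biosynthesis in Nicotiana benthamiana. The backbone carries a high-copy ColE1/pUC-type origin for propagation in E. coli, the pVS1 oriV with its RepA replication and StaA stability genes for maintenance in Agrobacterium, and a kanamycin resistance gene (aphA-3 type) expressed from the bla promoter. No plant selectable marker is annotated between the borders, consistent with transient use.

Between the nopaline-type left and right T-DNA border repeats lie five transcriptional units in the same orientation, each encoding a Catharanthus roseus enzyme of the late iridoid/strictosidine branch. In order, these are strictosidine synthase (CrSTR), 7-deoxyloganic acid hydroxylase (Cr7-DLH, CYP72A224), loganic acid O-methyltransferase (CrLAMT), tryptophan decarboxylase (CrTDC) and secologanin synthase (CrSLS). Every unit uses the same synthetic promoter, consisting of four copies of a φC31 attB site ("4x opattB") upstream of a minimal CaMV 35S promoter. This is followed by the tobacco mosaic virus Ω leader as a translational enhancer. Each unit ends with a different terminator: CaMV 35S, MAS, OCS, gene 7 and NOS, respectively.

Because the minimal promoter alone should give little expression, the attB repeats presumably serve as operator sites for a cognate synthetic transcriptional activator supplied from another construct, although the record does not name that activator. Together the five enzymes convert 7-deoxyloganic acid to secologanin and condense it with tryptamine to form strictosidine.
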