Features (pLannotate 1.2.2; 53 found; start..end, strand, type, name):
    132..156     +  misc_feature   LB T-DNA repeat: left border repeat from nopaline C58 T-DNA
    253..286     +  protein_bind   attB: minimal attB site for the φC31 integrase (Groth et al., 2000) phage φC31 integrase
    312..345     +  protein_bind   attB: minimal attB site for the φC31 integrase (Groth et al., 2000) phage φC31 integrase
    375..408     +  protein_bind   attB: minimal attB site for the φC31 integrase (Groth et al., 2000) phage φC31 integrase
    434..467     +  protein_bind   attB: minimal attB site for the φC31 integrase (Groth et al., 2000) phage φC31 integrase
    484..530     +  promoter       minimal CaMV 35S promoter: minimal 35S promoter from cauliflower mosaic virus
    563..588     +  misc_feature   TMV Ω (fragment): translational enhancer from the tobacco mosaic virus 5'-leader sequence (Gallie et al., 1988)
    620..675     +  misc_feature   TMV Ω: translational enhancer from the tobacco mosaic virus 5'-leader sequence (Gallie et al., 1988)
    677..1732    +  CDS            STR1: STSY_CATRO - Also known as SSS. Experimental evidence at protein level: Swiss-Prot protein existence level 1. Catalyzes the stereospecific condensation of tryptamine with secologanin to form strictosidine, the key intermediate of indole alkaloid biosynthesis. From Catharanthus roseus (Madagascar periwinkle) (Vinca rosea).
   1770..1944    +  polyA_signal   CaMV poly(A) signal: cauliflower mosaic virus polyadenylation signal
   1976..2009    +  protein_bind   attB: minimal attB site for the φC31 integrase (Groth et al., 2000) phage φC31 integrase
   2035..2068    +  protein_bind   attB: minimal attB site for the φC31 integrase (Groth et al., 2000) phage φC31 integrase
   2098..2131    +  protein_bind   attB: minimal attB site for the φC31 integrase (Groth et al., 2000) phage φC31 integrase
   2157..2190    +  protein_bind   attB: minimal attB site for the φC31 integrase (Groth et al., 2000) phage φC31 integrase
   2207..2253    +  promoter       minimal CaMV 35S promoter: minimal 35S promoter from cauliflower mosaic virus
   2286..2311    +  misc_feature   TMV Ω (fragment): translational enhancer from the tobacco mosaic virus 5'-leader sequence (Gallie et al., 1988)
   2343..2398    +  misc_feature   TMV Ω: translational enhancer from the tobacco mosaic virus 5'-leader sequence (Gallie et al., 1988)
   2400..3962    +  CDS            7DLH: 7DLH_CATRO - Also known as CYP72A224 From Catharanthus roseus (Madagascar periwinkle) (Vinca rosea).
   3967..4219    +  terminator     MAS terminator: mannopine synthase terminator
   4252..4285    +  protein_bind   attB: minimal attB site for the φC31 integrase (Groth et al., 2000) phage φC31 integrase
   4311..4344    +  protein_bind   attB: minimal attB site for the φC31 integrase (Groth et al., 2000) phage φC31 integrase
   4374..4407    +  protein_bind   attB: minimal attB site for the φC31 integrase (Groth et al., 2000) phage φC31 integrase
   4433..4466    +  protein_bind   attB: minimal attB site for the φC31 integrase (Groth et al., 2000) phage φC31 integrase
   4483..4529    +  promoter       minimal CaMV 35S promoter: minimal 35S promoter from cauliflower mosaic virus
   4562..4587    +  misc_feature   TMV Ω (fragment): translational enhancer from the tobacco mosaic virus 5'-leader sequence (Gallie et al., 1988)
   4619..4674    +  misc_feature   TMV Ω: translational enhancer from the tobacco mosaic virus 5'-leader sequence (Gallie et al., 1988)
   4676..5788    +  CDS            LAMT: LAMT_CATRO - Experimental evidence at protein level: Swiss-Prot protein existence level 1. Component of the seco-iridoid and derivatives monoterpenoid indole alkaloids (MIAs, e.g. vinblastine and ajmalicine) biosynthesis pathway. Catalyzes the methylation of loganic acid (6S,7R) to produce loganin (PubMed:29399933, PubMed:18326827, PubMed:24104568). Weak activity with secologanic acid as substrate. Inactive on deoxyloganic, dehydrologanic, epiloganic and loganetic acid (PubMed:18326827). From Catharanthus roseus (Madagascar periwinkle) (Vinca rosea).
   5799..6506    +  terminator     OCS terminator: octopine synthase terminator
   6542..6575    +  protein_bind   attB: minimal attB site for the φC31 integrase (Groth et al., 2000) phage φC31 integrase
   6601..6634    +  protein_bind   attB: minimal attB site for the φC31 integrase (Groth et al., 2000) phage φC31 integrase
   6664..6697    +  protein_bind   attB: minimal attB site for the φC31 integrase (Groth et al., 2000) phage φC31 integrase
   6723..6756    +  protein_bind   attB: minimal attB site for the φC31 integrase (Groth et al., 2000) phage φC31 integrase
   6773..6819    +  promoter       minimal CaMV 35S promoter: minimal 35S promoter from cauliflower mosaic virus
   6852..6877    +  misc_feature   TMV Ω (fragment): translational enhancer from the tobacco mosaic virus 5'-leader sequence (Gallie et al., 1988)
   6909..6964    +  misc_feature   TMV Ω: translational enhancer from the tobacco mosaic virus 5'-leader sequence (Gallie et al., 1988)
   6966..8465    +  CDS            TDC: TDC_CATRO - Experimental evidence at protein level: Swiss-Prot protein existence level 1. Catalyzes the decarboxylation of L-tryptophan to tryptamine and L-5-hydroxytryptophan to serotonin, respectively. From Catharanthus roseus (Madagascar periwinkle) (Vinca rosea).
   8488..8688    +  terminator     gene 7 terminator: transcription terminator for octopine-type Ti plasmid gene 7
   8721..8754    +  protein_bind   attB: minimal attB site for the φC31 integrase (Groth et al., 2000) phage φC31 integrase
   8780..8813    +  protein_bind   attB: minimal attB site for the φC31 integrase (Groth et al., 2000) phage φC31 integrase
   8843..8876    +  protein_bind   attB: minimal attB site for the φC31 integrase (Groth et al., 2000) phage φC31 integrase
   8902..8935    +  protein_bind   attB: minimal attB site for the φC31 integrase (Groth et al., 2000) phage φC31 integrase
   8952..8998    +  promoter       minimal CaMV 35S promoter: minimal 35S promoter from cauliflower mosaic virus
   9031..9056    +  misc_feature   TMV Ω (fragment): translational enhancer from the tobacco mosaic virus 5'-leader sequence (Gallie et al., 1988)
   9088..9143    +  misc_feature   TMV Ω: translational enhancer from the tobacco mosaic virus 5'-leader sequence (Gallie et al., 1988)
   9145..10725   +  CDS            SLS: SLS_CATRO - Also known as CYP72C From Catharanthus roseus (Madagascar periwinkle) (Vinca rosea).
  10741..10993   +  terminator     NOS terminator: nopaline synthase terminator and poly(A) signal
  11059..11083   +  misc_feature   RB T-DNA repeat: right border repeat from nopaline C58 T-DNA
  11392..12021   +  CDS            pVS1 StaA: stability protein from the Pseudomonas plasmid pVS1 (Heeb et al., 2000)
  12450..13523   +  CDS            pVS1 RepA: replication protein from the Pseudomonas plasmid pVS1 (Heeb et al., 2000)
  13589..13783   +  rep_origin     pVS1 oriV: origin of replication for the Pseudomonas plasmid pVS1 (Heeb et al., 2000)
  13845..13949   +  promoter       AmpR promoter: bla
  13950..14744   +  CDS            KanR: aminoglycoside phosphotransferase; aphA-3; confers resistance to kanamycin
  14915..15503   +  rep_origin     ori: high-copy-number ColE1/pMB1/pBR322/pUC origin of replication
>Addgene plasmid #177091 | pEPQD2KN0895 | addgene full sequence | sequence record 349581 | Addgene NGS Result
CCAGCAACGCGGCCTTTTTACGGTTCCTGCTCGGATCTGTTGGACCGGACAGTAGTCATGGTTGATGGGC
TGCCTGTATCGAGTGGTGATTTTGTGCCGAGCTGCCGGTCGGGGAGCTGTTGGCTGGCTGGTGGCAGGAT
ATATTGTGGTGTAAACAAATTGACGCTTAGACAACTTAATAACACATTGCGGACGTTTTTAATGTACTGG
GGTTGAACACTCTGTGCCGAATTCGGATCCGGAGCGGTGCGGGTGCCAGGGCGTGCCCTTGGGCTCCCCG
GGCGCGTACTCCACTCCCCGAGCCGGTGCGGGTGCCAGGGCGTGCCCTTGGGCTCCCCGGGCGCGTACTC
CACTCCCCCCATGGTGCGGTGCGGGTGCCAGGGCGTGCCCTTGGGCTCCCCGGGCGCGTACTCCACTCCC
CGAGCCGGTGCGGGTGCCAGGGCGTGCCCTTGGGCTCCCCGGGCGCGTACTCCACTCCCCTTCGCAAGAC
CCTTCCTCTATATAAGGAAGTTCATTTCATTTGGAGAGGACTCCGGTATTTTTACAACAATTACCACAAC
AAAACAAACAACAAACAACATTACAATTTACTATTCTAGTCGAATACTGTATTTTTACAACAATTACCAA
CAACAACAAACAACAAACAACATTACAATTACTATTTACAATTACAATGGCAAACTTTTCTGAATCTAAA
TCCATGATGGCAGTTTTCTTCATGTTTTTCCTGCTTCTTTTGTCATCTTCTAGTTCTTCATCTTCAAGTT
CACCAATTTTGAAAAAGATTTTTATTGAAAGCCCTTCCTATGCTCCGAATGCCTTCACCTTCGATTCAAC
TGATAAAGGGTTCTACACTTCCGTCCAAGATGGCCGAGTTATCAAATATGAAGGGCCAAATTCAGGCTTC
ACTGACTTCGCCTACGCATCTCCCTTCTGGAACAAAGCTTTTTGTGAGAACAGCACCGATCCAGAGAAAA
GACCATTGTGTGGGAGGACATATGATATTTCCTATGACTATAAGAACAGCCAAATGTACATTGTTGATGG
CCATTACCATCTTTGTGTGGTTGGAAAAGAAGGTGGGTATGCCACACAACTAGCCACAAGTGTGCAAGGA
GTGCCATTCAAATGGCTCTATGCAGTAACTGTTGATCAGAGAACAGGGATTGTTTATTTCACTGATGTTA
GCTCCATACATGATGACAGTCCCGAAGGTGTGGAAGAAATCATGAATACAAGTGATAGAACAGGGAGATT
AATGAAGTATGATCCTTCAACAAAAGAAACCACCTTATTATTGAAAGAGCTACATGTTCCCGGCGGTGCA
GAAATCAGCGCAGATGGTTCCTTTGTTGTAGTAGCAGAATTTTTAAGCAATCGGATAGTGAAGTATTGGC
TAGAAGGGCCAAAGAAAGGCAGTGCAGAGTTCTTAGTTACAATCCCAAATCCAGGAAATATAAAGAGGAA
TTCTGATGGCCATTTTTGGGTGTCATCTAGTGAAGAATTAGATGGAGGTCAACATGGAAGAGTTGTTTCA
AGAGGAATTAAGTTTGATGGATTTGGGAATATTCTTCAAGTTATACCACTTCCACCACCATATGAAGGTG
AACATTTTGAACAGATTCAAGAGCACGATGGTTTGTTATACATTGGAAGTCTCTTCCATAGCTCTGTGGG
TATATTAGTGTATGATGATCATGATAACAAGGGAAATTCTTATGTTTCTAGCTGAGCTTCTCTAGCTAGA
GTCGATCGACAAGCTCGAGTTTCTCCATAATAATGTGTGAGTAGTTCCCAGATAAGGGAATTAGGGTTCC
TATAGGGTTTCGCTCATGTGTTGAGCATATAAGAAACCCTTAGTATGTATTTGTATTTGTAAAATACTTC
TATCAATAAAATTTCTAATTCCTAAAACCAAAATCCAGTACTAAAATCCAGATCGCTGCAAGAATTCAAG
CTTGGAGCGGTGCGGGTGCCAGGGCGTGCCCTTGGGCTCCCCGGGCGCGTACTCCACTCCCCGAGCCGGT
GCGGGTGCCAGGGCGTGCCCTTGGGCTCCCCGGGCGCGTACTCCACTCCCCCCATGGTGCGGTGCGGGTG
CCAGGGCGTGCCCTTGGGCTCCCCGGGCGCGTACTCCACTCCCCGAGCCGGTGCGGGTGCCAGGGCGTGC
CCTTGGGCTCCCCGGGCGCGTACTCCACTCCCCTTCGCAAGACCCTTCCTCTATATAAGGAAGTTCATTT
CATTTGGAGAGGACTCCGGTATTTTTACAACAATTACCACAACAAAACAAACAACAAACAACATTACAAT
TTACTATTCTAGTCGAATACTGTATTTTTACAACAATTACCAACAACAACAAACAACAAACAACATTACA
ATTACTATTTACAATTACAATGGAATTGAACTTCAAATCAATTATTTTCTTGGTTTTTGTTAGTCTAACC
CTTTACTGGGTCTATAGAATCTTGGATTGGGTATGGTTTAAGCCCAAGAAGCTGGAAAAATGCTTAAGAG
AACAAGGGTTTAAGGGAAATCCTTACAGATTGTTCTTGGGAGATCAGTATGATAGTGGAAAATTGATCAG
ACAAGCCTTGACTAAACCTATTGGTGTTGAAGAAGATGTTAAGAAACGAATTGTACCTCATATACTCAAA
ACTGTTGGGACTCATGGCAAGAAGTCTTTTATGTGGGTTGGAAGAATACCAAGGGTGAATATCACAGATC
CAGAGCTGATTAAAGAGGTCTTAACAAAATACTATAAGTTCCAGAAGAATCATCATGATCTTGACCCAAT
TACCAAATTGCTTTTGACTGGAATTGGAAGCTTAGAAGGTGACCCTTGGGCTAAACGCCGAAAAATCATC
AATGCTGCTTTTCACTTTGAAAAGTTAAAGCTTATGCTTCCTGCATTCTATTTGAGTTGCCGTGATATGG
TGACAAAATGGGATAATAAGGTCCCTGAAGGAGGATCAGCAGAGGTGGATGTGTGGCATGATATTGAAAC
CTTAACTGGAGATGTAATTTCAAGAACATTATTTGGAAGTAACTTCGAGGAAGGGAGAAGAATATTTGAA
CTCATGAAAGAACTTACTGCTCTTACTATTGATGTCATTCGCTCGGTTTATATCCCTGGACAGAGGTTTC
TTCCAACTAAGAGGAACAATAGGATGAGAGCAATTGACAAAGAAGTTAGAGTAAGAATAACAGAAATTAT
CAATAAGAAAATGAAGGTAATGAAATCAGGAGAAGCAGCAAGTGCTGCTGATGATTTTTTGGGAATATTG
TTGGAATGCAATCTGAATGAAATAAAGGAGCAAGGAAATAACAAAAGTGCTGGAATGACTATTGGAGAGA
TTATTGGTGAGTGCAAACTCTTCTATTTTGCTGGCCAGGACACTACCTCGACTTTACTCGTGTGGACAAT
GGTCCTCTTGTCTAGATTCCCCGAATGGCAAACTCGTGCCAGAGAAGAAGTTTTTCAAGTCTTTGGTAAT
AAAACCCCGGACTATGATGGTATCAGCCATCTTAAAGTTATAACGATGATCTTGTACGAGGTTTTGAGGT
TATATACTCCAGTGGCTGAACTGACAAAAGTGGCTCATGAAGCTACACAACTGGGAAAATACTTCATTCC
AGCGGGCGTGCAGCTAATGATGCCACAAATCCTACTTCATCATGACCCTGAAATATGGGGTGAAGATGTA
ATGGAGTTCAAACCAGAAAGATTTGCAGAGGGAGTTCTCAAGGCAACTAAGAGCCAAGGCTCTTTTTTTC
CATTTAGCTTGGGACCAAGAATGTGCATTGGCCAAAACTTTGCTCTATTGGAAGCCAAAATGGCAATGTC
TCTAATCTTGCGTAGATTTTCTTTCGAGCTTTCTCCCTCCTATGTTCATGCTCCTTTCACTCTCATCACA
ATGCAACCCCAATATGGTGCTCATTTGATTCTGCACAAACTCTAAGCTTGGACTCCCATGTTGGCAAAGG
CAACCAAACAAACAATGAATGATCCGCTCCTGCATATGGGGCGGTTTGAGTATTTCAACTGCCATTTGGG
CTGAATTGTAGACATGCTCCTGTCAGAAATTCCGTGATCTTACTCAATATTCAGTAATCTCGGCCAATAT
CCTAAATGTGCGTGGCTTTATCTGTCTTTGTATTGTTTCATCAATTCATGTAACGTTTGCTTTTCTTATG
AATTTTCAAATAAATTATCCGCTACTAGAATTCGAGCTCGGAGCGGTGCGGGTGCCAGGGCGTGCCCTTG
GGCTCCCCGGGCGCGTACTCCACTCCCCGAGCCGGTGCGGGTGCCAGGGCGTGCCCTTGGGCTCCCCGGG
CGCGTACTCCACTCCCCCCATGGTGCGGTGCGGGTGCCAGGGCGTGCCCTTGGGCTCCCCGGGCGCGTAC
TCCACTCCCCGAGCCGGTGCGGGTGCCAGGGCGTGCCCTTGGGCTCCCCGGGCGCGTACTCCACTCCCCT
TCGCAAGACCCTTCCTCTATATAAGGAAGTTCATTTCATTTGGAGAGGACTCCGGTATTTTTACAACAAT
TACCACAACAAAACAAACAACAAACAACATTACAATTTACTATTCTAGTCGAATACTGTATTTTTACAAC
AATTACCAACAACAACAAACAACAAACAACATTACAATTACTATTTACAATTACAATGGTTGCCACAATT
GATTCCATTGAAATGCCTGCACTTCCAACAGCTGTGGAAGCCCACCCAATGAAAGGTGGTGATGACTCCC
ACAGTTACTCCCAAAATTCTTGCTACCAGAAAGGAGTAATTGATGCAGCCAAGGCAGTGATTGTTGAAGC
AGTGAATGAAAAATTGGATCTTGAAAATAATCCAATCTTTGATCCAATCAAACCTTTCCGCATTGCAGAT
TTTGGATGTTCAACAGGACCAAATACTTTCCACGCTATGCAAAACATAGTAGAATCAGTTGAAACAAAAT
ACAAATCACTTCAAAAAACCCCTGAATTCCATGTTTTCTTCAATGATCATGTTAACAATGATTTCAATGT
TCTCTTTAGATCCCTTCCACCAAACAGGGAATTTTTTGCTGCTGGTGTTCCTGGATCTTTCTACACTAGA
GTTTTTCCCAAAAATAGCATTCATTTTGCTCATTGTTCTTATGCACTTCATTGGTTATCTAAAGTGCCCA
AGGAAATTCAAGATAAAAATTCTTTGGCTTATAATAAGGGAAGAATTCATTACACTGGTACTGAAAAACA
TGTTGTTAAGGCTTATTTTGGTCAATTCCAAAGAGATTTTGAAGGGTTTTTAAAAGCAAGAGCTCAAGAA
ATTGTTGTTGGAGGGTTGATGGTGATTCAAATACCTGGGCTTCCTAGTGGTGAAGTCCTTTTCTCAAGGA
CTGGTGCTGGTTTGCTTCACTTCCTTTTGGGAACTTCCTTGATGGAATTGGTTAACAAGGGAATCATCAA
TGAAGAAAGTGTAGATTCCTTCAATTTGCCTCAATATCATCCCTCAGTTGAAGATTTGGAAATGGTGATA
GAAATGAACGATTGTTTCACAATTGAAAGGGTTGGAACTTTACCTCATCCCATGAAGAATTTACCATTTG
ATGTTCAAAGGACTTCTTTACAAGTAAGAGCAATCATGGAATGCATTCTCACTGAACATTTTGGGGAAAA
TATTTTGGATCCATTATTTGAAATCTACACCAAAAATTTGCAAGAGAATTTCCATGTTTTTGATAAGGAA
ATTAGAAAGGATGCAGATTTGTACCTTGTCTTGAAACGCAAGGGAAATTAAGCTTGTCCTGCTTTAATGA
GATATGCGAGAAGCCTATGATCGCATGATATTTGCTTTCAATTCTGTTGTGCACGTTGTAAAAAACCTGA
GCATGTGTAGCTCAGATCCTTACCGCCGGTTTCGGTTCATTCTAATGAATATATCACCCGTTACTATCGT
ATTTTTATGAATAATATTCTCCGTTCAATTTACTGATTGTACCCTACTACTTATATGTACAATATTAAAA
TGAAAACAATATATTGTGCTGAATAGGTTTATAGCGACATCTATGATAGAGCGCCACAATAACAAACAAT
TGCGTTTTATTATTACAAATCCAATTTTAAAAAAAGCGGCAGAACCGGTCAAACCTAAAAGACTGATTAC
ATAAATCTTATTCAAATTTCAAAAGTGCCCCAGGGGCTAGTATCTACGACACACCGAGCGGCGAACTAAT
AACGCTCACTGAAGGGAACTCCGGTTCCCCGCCGGCGCGCATGGGTGAGATTCCTTGAAGTTGAGTATTG
GCCGTCCGCTCTACCGAAAGTTACGGGCACCATTCAACCCGGTCCAGCACGGCGGCCGGGTAACCGACTT
GCTGCCCCGAGAATTATGCAGCATTTTTTTGGTGTATGTGGGCCCCAAATGAAGTGCAGGTCAAACCTTG
ACAGTGACGACAAATCGTTGGGCGGGTCCAGGGCGAATTTTGCGACAACATGTCGAGGCTCAGCAGGACC
GCTTTACGAATTCCCATGGGGAGCGGTGCGGGTGCCAGGGCGTGCCCTTGGGCTCCCCGGGCGCGTACTC
CACTCCCCGAGCCGGTGCGGGTGCCAGGGCGTGCCCTTGGGCTCCCCGGGCGCGTACTCCACTCCCCCCA
TGGTGCGGTGCGGGTGCCAGGGCGTGCCCTTGGGCTCCCCGGGCGCGTACTCCACTCCCCGAGCCGGTGC
GGGTGCCAGGGCGTGCCCTTGGGCTCCCCGGGCGCGTACTCCACTCCCCTTCGCAAGACCCTTCCTCTAT
ATAAGGAAGTTCATTTCATTTGGAGAGGACTCCGGTATTTTTACAACAATTACCACAACAAAACAAACAA
CAAACAACATTACAATTTACTATTCTAGTCGAATACTGTATTTTTACAACAATTACCAACAACAACAAAC
AACAAACAACATTACAATTACTATTTACAATTACAATGGGCAGCATTGATTCAACAAATGTAGCCATGTC
CAATTCTCCAGTTGGAGAATTTAAGCCACTTGAAGCTGAGGAATTCCGAAAACAAGCCCATCGTATGGTA
GATTTCATAGCCGATTATTACAAAAATGTGGAAACATATCCGGTCCTTAGCGAAGTCGAACCTGGATATC
TCCGAAAACGTATCCCCGAAACCGCTCCTTACCTCCCCGAACCACTTGACGACATCATGAAAGATATTCA
GAAGGATATTATCCCAGGAATGACAAATTGGATGAGCCCTAATTTTTATGCATTTTTTCCTGCCACTGTT
AGTTCAGCTGCCTTTTTAGGAGAAATGTTGTCTACTGCCCTAAATTCAGTAGGCTTTACTTGGGTTTCTT
CACCAGCCGCCACCGAATTAGAAATGATTGTTATGGATTGGTTGGCTCAGATCCTTAAACTCCCCAAATC
TTTCATGTTTTCAGGTACCGGTGGCGGCGTCATCCAAAACACCACTAGCGAGTCCATTCTTTGTACAATC
ATTGCCGCCCGGGAAAGGGCCCTGGAGAAGCTCGGTCCCGATAGTATTGGAAAACTTGTCTGTTACGGAT
CCGATCAAACCCATACCATGTTCCCCAAAACTTGCAAATTGGCGGGAATTTATCCGAATAATATTAGGTT
AATACCTACGACCGTCGAAACGGATTTCGGCATCTCACCTCAAGTTCTACGAAAAATGGTCGAGGATGAC
GTGGCGGCCGGATATGTACCGCTGTTCTTATGCGCTACCCTGGGTACCACCTCGACCACGGCTACCGATC
CTGTGGACTCACTTTCTGAAATCGCTAACGAGTTTGGTATTTGGATCCACGTGGATGCTGCTTATGCGGG
AAGCGCCTGTATATGTCCCGAGTTTAGACATTACTTGGATGGAATCGAACGAGTTGACTCACTGAGTCTG
AGTCCACACAAATGGCTACTCGCTTACTTAGATTGCACTTGCTTGTGGGTCAAGCAACCACATTTGTTAC
TAAGGGCACTCACTACGAATCCTGAGTATTTAAAAAATAAACAGAGTGATTTAGACAAAGTTGTGGACTT
CAAAAATTGGCAAATCGCAACGGGACGAAAATTTCGGTCGCTGAAACTTTGGCTCATTTTACGTAGCTAT
GGAGTTGTTAATTTACAGAGTCATATTCGTTCTGACGTCGCAATGGGCAAAATGTTCGAAGAATGGGTTA
GATCAGACTCCAGATTCGAAATTGTGGTACCGAGAAACTTTTCTCTTGTTTGTTTTAGATTAAAACCTGA
CGTTTCGAGTTTACATGTAGAAGAAGTGAATAAGAAACTTTTGGACATGCTTAACTCGACGGGACGAGTT
TATATGACTCATACTATTGTGGGAGGCATATACATGCTAAGACTGGCTGTTGGCTCGTCACTAACTGAAG
AACATCATGTACGCCGTGTTTGGGATTTGATTCAAAAATTAACCGATGATTTGCTCAAAGAAGCTTGAGC
TTGATCCCCCGTCGACAGCTAGCTATATCATCAATTTATGTATTACACATAATATCGCACTCAGTCTTTC
ATCTACGGCAATGTACCAGCTGATATAATCAGTTATTGAAATATTTCTGAATTTAAACTTGCATCAATAA
ATTTATGTTTTTGCTTGGACTATAATACCTGACTTGTTATTTTATCAATAAATATTTAAACTATATTTCT
TTCAAGATCGCTCAGAGAATTCGCATGCGGAGCGGTGCGGGTGCCAGGGCGTGCCCTTGGGCTCCCCGGG
CGCGTACTCCACTCCCCGAGCCGGTGCGGGTGCCAGGGCGTGCCCTTGGGCTCCCCGGGCGCGTACTCCA
CTCCCCCCATGGTGCGGTGCGGGTGCCAGGGCGTGCCCTTGGGCTCCCCGGGCGCGTACTCCACTCCCCG
AGCCGGTGCGGGTGCCAGGGCGTGCCCTTGGGCTCCCCGGGCGCGTACTCCACTCCCCTTCGCAAGACCC
TTCCTCTATATAAGGAAGTTCATTTCATTTGGAGAGGACTCCGGTATTTTTACAACAATTACCACAACAA
AACAAACAACAAACAACATTACAATTTACTATTCTAGTCGAATACTGTATTTTTACAACAATTACCAACA
ACAACAAACAACAAACAACATTACAATTACTATTTACAATTACAATGGAGATGGATATGGATATCATTAG
AAAGGCAATTGCTGCCACTATCTTTGCATTGGTTATGGCTTGGGCGTGGAGAGTGTTGGATTGGGCATGG
TTTACTCCTAAGAGGATCGAGAAACGTCTAAGGCAGCAAGGTTTTAGAGGAAATCCTTATAGATTCTTGG
TTGGAGATGTTAAGGAGAGTGGAAAAATGCATCAAGAAGCCTTGTCTAACCCCATGGAGTTCGACAACGA
TATTGTTCCTCGCCTCATGCCACATATTAACCACACCATAAAAACTTACGGTAGGAATTCATTTACATGG
ATGGGAAGGATTCCAAGGATTCATGTTATGGAACCTGAACTTATTAAGGAAGTATTGACCCACTCCAGCA
AATACCAAAAGAACTTTGATGTTCACAATCCCCTTGTTAAGTTCCTTCTCACTGGAGTTGGAAGCTTTGA
AGGGGCAAAATGGTCCAAACACAGAAGAATCATTTCCCCTGCCTTCACTCTTGAGAAACTAAAGTCAATG
TTGCCGGCTTTTGCCATATGCTATCATGACATGTTGACGAAATGGGAGAAATTAGCAGAAAAAGAAGGAT
CCCATGAAGTTGATATCTTCCCCACATTTGATGTTTTGACAAGTGATGTAATTTCAAAGGTTGCATTTGG
TAGCACATACGATGAAGGAGGCAAAATCTTCAGACTATTGAAAGAACTCATGGATCTCACAATTGATTGC
ATGAGAGATGTCTACATCCCAGGGTGGAGCTACTTGCCAACCAAGAGGAACAAGAGGATGAAAGAAATTA
ACAAAGAAATCACAGATATGCTAAGGTTCATCATCAACAAGAGAATGAAGGCTTTGAAGGCTGGAGAACC
AGGTGAGGATGACTTGTTGGGAGTCCTGTTGGAATCAAACATTCAAGAAATTCAGAAACAAGGAAACAGG
AAGGATGGTGGAATGACAATCAACGATGTGATTGAGGAATGCAAATTGTTCTACTTTGCTGGTCAAGAAA
CCACCGGAGTTTTGCTCACATGGACCACCATTTTATTGAGCAAGCATCCCGAGTGGCAAGAGCGAGCTAG
GGAAGAAGTTCTCCAAGCCTTTGGCAAGAACAAGCCTGAATTTGAACGCTTGAATCATCTTAAATATGTT
TCTATGATCTTATACGAGGTTCTAAGGTTGTACCCGCCAGTTATTGATCTGACCAAGATTATTCACGAGG
ACACAAAGTTAGGGCCGTACACAATCCCTGCAGGAACACAAGTAATGTTGCCGACAGTAATGCTTCATAG
AGAGAAGTCCATTTGGGGAGAAGATGCAATGGAATTCAACCCAATGAGATTTGCTGATGGAGTTGCCAAT
GCCACCAAGAACAATGTCACATATTTGCCATTCAGTTGGGGACCTAGAGTTTGCCTCGGCCAAAACTTTG
CACTTCTTCAAGCAAAATTAGGGTTGGCAATGATTTTACAACGCTTCAAATTTGATGTAGCTCCATCCTA
TGTTCATGCTCCCTTTACCATTCTTACAGTTCAACCTCAGTTTGGTTCTCATGTTATCTACAAGAAGCTT
GAGAGACAGAATTTTTAAGCTTGTCAAGCAGATCGTTCAAACATTTGGCAATAAAGTTTCTTAAGATTGA
ATCCTGTTGCCGGTCTTGCGATGATTATCATATAATTTCTGTTGAATTACGTTAAGCATGTAATAATTAA
CATGTAATGCATGACGTTATTTATGAGATGGGTTTTTATGATTAGAGTCCCGCAATTATACATTTAATAC
GCGATAGAAAACAAAATATAGCGCGCAAACTAGGATAAATTATCGCGCGCGGTGTCATCTATGTTACTAG
ATCGACGCTTGTGGAGGATGCACATGTGACCGAGGGACACGAAGTGATCCGTTTAAACTATCAGTGTTTG
ACAGGATATATTGGCGGGTAAACCTAAGAGAAAAGAGCGTTTATTAGAATAATCGGATATTTAAAAGGGC
GTGAAAAGGTTTATCCGTTCGTCCATTTGTATGTGCATGCCAACCACAGGGTTCCCCTCGGGAGTCAGCC
GTGCGGCTGCATGAAATCCTGGCCGGTTTGTCTGATGCCAAGCTGGCGGCCTGGCCGGCCAGCTTGGCCG
CTGAAGAAACCGAGCGCCGCCGTCTAAAAAGGTGATGTGTATTTGAGTAAAACAGCTTGCGTCATGCGGT
CGCTGCGTATATGATGCGATGAGTAAATAAACAAATACGCAAGGGGAACGCATGAAGGTTATCGCTGTAC
TTAACCAGAAAGGCGGGTCAGGCAAGACGACCATCGCAACCCATCTAGCCCGCGCCCTGCAACTCGCCGG
GGCCGATGTTCTGTTAGTCGATTCCGATCCCCAGGGCAGTGCCCGCGATTGGGCGGCCGTGCGGGAAGAT
CAACCGCTAACCGTTGTCGGCATCGACCGCCCGACGATTGACCGCGACGTGAAGGCCATCGGCCGGCGCG
ACTTCGTAGTGATCGACGGAGCGCCCCAGGCGGCGGACTTGGCTGTGTCCGCGATCAAGGCAGCCGACTT
CGTGCTGATTCCGGTGCAGCCAAGCCCTTACGACATATGGGCCACCGCCGACCTGGTGGAGCTGGTTAAG
CAGCGCATTGAGGTCACGGATGGAAGGCTACAAGCGGCCTTTGTCGTGTCGCGGGCGATCAAAGGCACGC
GCATCGGCGGTGAGGTTGCCGAGGCGCTGGCCGGGTACGAGCTGCCCATTCTTGAGTCCCGTATCACGCA
GCGCGTGAGCTACCCAGGCACTGCCGCCGCCGGCACAACCGTTCTTGAATCAGAACCCGAGGGCGACGCT
GCCCGCGAGGTCCAGGCGCTGGCCGCTGAAATTAAATCAAAACTCATTTGAGTTAATGAGGTAAAGAGAA
AATGAGCAAAAGCACAAACACGCTAAGTGCCGGCCGTCCGAGCGCACGCAGCAGCAAGGCTGCAACGTTG
GCCAGCCTGGCAGACACGCCAGCCATGAAGCGGGTCAACTTTCAGTTGCCGGCGGAGGATCACACCAAGC
TGAAGATGTACGCGGTACGCCAAGGCAAGACCATTACCGAGCTGCTATCTGAATACATCGCGCAGCTACC
AGAGTAAATGAGCAAATGAATAAATGAGTAGATGAATTTTAGCGGCTAAAGGAGGCGGCATGGAAAATCA
AGAACAACCAGGCACCGACGCCGTGGAATGCCCCATGTGTGGAGGAACGGGCGGTTGGCCAGGCGTAAGC
GGCTGGGTTGTCTGCCGGCCCTGCAATGGCACTGGAACCCCCAAGCCCGAGGAATCGGCGTGAGCGGTCG
CAAACCATCCGGCCCGGTACAAATCGGCGCGGCGCTGGGTGATGACCTGGTGGAGAAGTTGAAGGCCGCG
CAGGCCGCCCAGCGGCAACGCATCGAGGCAGAAGCACGCCCCGGTGAATCGTGGCAAGCGGCCGCTGATC
GAATCCGCAAAGAATCCCGGCAACCGCCGGCAGCCGGTGCGTCGTCGATTAGGAAGCCGCCCAAGGGCGA
CGAGCAACCAGATTTTTTCGTTCCGATGCTCTATGACGTGGGCACCCGCGATAGTCGCAGCATCATGGAC
GTGGCCGTTTTCCGTCTGTCGAAGCGTGACCGACGAGCTGGCGAGGTGATCCGCTACGAGCTTCCAGACG
GGCACGTAGAGGTTTCCGCAGGGCCGGCCGGCATGGCCAGTGTGTGGGATTACGACCTGGTACTGATGGC
GGTTTCCCATCTAACCGAATCCATGAACCGATACCGGGAAGGGAAGGGAGACAAGCCCGGCCGCGTGTTC
CGTCCACACGTTGCGGACGTACTCAAGTTCTGCCGGCGAGCCGATGGCGGAAAGCAGAAAGACGACCTGG
TAGAAACCTGCATTCGGTTAAACACCACGCACGTTGCCATGCAGCGTACGAAGAAGGCCAAGAACGGCCG
CCTGGTGACGGTATCCGAGGGTGAAGCCTTGATTAGCCGCTACAAGATCGTAAAGAGCGAAACCGGGCGG
CCGGAGTACATCGAGATCGAGCTAGCTGATTGGATGTACCGCGAGATTACAGAAGGCAAGAACCCGGACG
TGCTGACGGTTCACCCCGATTACTTTTTGATCGATCCCGGCATCGGCCGTTTTCTCTACCGCCTGGCACG
CCGCGCCGCAGGCAAGGCAGAAGCCAGATGGTTGTTCAAGACGATCTACGAACGCAGTGGCAGCGCCGGA
GAGTTCAAGAAGTTCTGTTTCACCGTGCGCAAGCTGATCGGGTCAAATGACCTGCCGGAGTACGATTTGA
AGGAGGAGGCGGGGCAGGCTGGCCCGATCCTAGTCATGCGCTACCGCAACCTGATCGAGGGCGAAGCATC
CGCCGGTTCCTAATGTACGGAGCAGATGCTAGGGCAAATTGCCCTAGCAGGGGAAAAAGGTCGAAAAAGC
TTCTTTCCTGTGGATAGCACGTACATTGGGAACCCAAAGCCGTACATTGGGAACCGGAACCCGTACATTG
GGAACCCAAAGCCGTACATTGGGAACCGGTCACACATGTAAGTGACTGATATAAAAGAGAAAAAAGGCGA
TTTTTCCGCCTAAAACTCTTTAAAACTTATTAAAACTCTTAAAACCCGCCTGGCCTGTGCATAACTGTCT
GGCCAGCGCACAGCCGAACAGCTGCAAAAAGCGCCCACATCAAGGCTCCGAGTGCGCGGAACCCCTATTT
GTTTATTTTTCTAAATACATTCAAATATGTATCCGCTCATGAGACAATAACCCTGATAAATGCTTCAATA
ATATTGAAAAAGGAAGAGTATGGCTAAAATGAGAATATCACCGGAATTGAAAAAACTGATCGAAAAATAC
CGCTGCGTAAAAGATACGGAAGGAATGTCTCCTGCTAAGGTATATAAGCTGGTGGGAGAAAATGAAAACC
TATATTTAAAAATGACGGACAGCCGGTATAAAGGGACCACCTATGATGTGGAACGGGAAAAGGACATGAT
GCTATGGCTGGAAGGAAAGCTGCCTGTTCCAAAGGTCCTGCACTTTGAACGGCATGATGGCTGGAGCAAT
CTGCTCATGAGTGAGGCCGATGGCGTCCTTTGCTCGGAAGAGTATGAAGATGAACAAAGCCCTGAAAAGA
TTATCGAGCTGTATGCGGAGTGCATCAGGCTCTTTCACTCCATCGACATATCGGATTGTCCCTATACGAA
TAGCTTAGACAGCCGCTTAGCCGAATTGGATTACTTACTGAATAACGATCTGGCCGATGTGGATTGCGAA
AACTGGGAAGAGGACACTCCATTTAAAGATCCGCGCGAGCTGTATGATTTTTTAAAGACGGAAAAGCCCG
AAGAGGAACTTGTCTTTTCCCACGGCGACCTGGGAGACAGCAACATCTTTGTGAAAGATGGCAAAGTAAG
TGGCTTTATTGATCTTGGGAGAAGCGGCAGGGCGGACAAGTGGTATGACATTGCCTTCTGCGTCCGGTCG
CTCAGGGAGGATATCGGGGAAGAACAGTATGTCGAGCTATTTTTTGACTTACTGGGGATCAAGCCTGATT
GGGAGAAAATAAAATATTATATTTTACTGGATGAATTGTTTTAGCTGTCAGACCAAGTTTACTCATATAT
ACTTTAGATTGATTTAAAACTTCATTTTTAATTTAAAAGGATCTAGGTGAAGATCCTTTTTGATAATCTC
ATGACCAAAATCCCTTAACGTGAGTTTTCGTTCCACTGAGCGTCAGACCCCGTAGAAAAGATCAAAGGAT
CTTCTTGAGATCCTTTTTTTCTGCGCGTAATCTGCTGCTTGCAAACAAAAAAACCACCGCTACCAGCGGT
GGTTTGTTTGCCGGATCAAGAGCTACCAACTCTTTTTCCGAAGGTAACTGGCTTCAGCAGAGCGCAGATA
CCAAATACTGTTCTTCTAGTGTAGCCGTAGTTAGGCCACCACTTCAAGAACTCTGTAGCACCGCCTACAT
ACCTCGCTCTGCTAATCCTGTTACCAGTGGCTGCTGCCAGTGGCGATAAGTCGTGTCTTACCGGGTTGGA
CTCAAGACGATAGTTACCGGATAAGGCGCAGCGGTCGGGCTGAACGGGGGGTTCGTGCACACAGCCCAGC
TTGGAGCGAACGACCTACACCGAACTGAGATACCTACAGCGTGAGCTATGAGAAAGCGCCACGCTTCCCG
AAGGGAGAAAGGCGGACAGGTATCCGGTAAGCGGCAGGGTCGGAACAGGAGAGCGCACGAGGGAGCTTCC
AGGGGGAAACGCCTGGTATCTTTATAGTCCTGTCGGGTTTCGCCACCTCTGACTTGAGCGTCGATTTTTG
TGATGCTCGTCAGGGGGGCGGAGCCTATGGAAAAACG
